>Addgene plasmid #46374 | pSABAD518 | depositor full sequence | sequence record 65386 | pSABAD518 plasmid sequence
CATTCTGTAACAAAGCGGGACCAAAGCCATGACAAAAACGCGTAACAAAAGTGTCTATAATCACGGCAGA
AAAGTCCACATTGATTATTTGCACGGCGTCACACTTTGCTATGCCATAGCATTTTTATCCATAAGATTAG
CGGATCCTACCTGACGCTTTTTATCGCAACTCTCTACTGTTTCTCCATACCCGTTTTTTTGGGCTAGAAA
TAATTTTGTTTAACTTTAAGAAGGAGATATACCCATGGGCAGCAGCCATCATCATCATCATCACAGCAGC
GGCCTGGTGCCGCGCGGCAGCCTAGGACAGTACAAACTTATCCTGAACGGTAAAACCCTGAAAGGTGAAA
CCACCACCGAAGCTGTTGACGCTGCTACCGCGGAAAAAGTTTTCAAACAGTACGCTAACGACAACGGTGT
TGACGGTGAATGGACCTACGACGACGCTACCAAAACCTACACCGTAACGGAAGGATCCAAGTGCGTATCA
GGTGAAACACCAGTTTACCTTGCGGATGGCAAGACAATAAAAATAAAGGATCTATACAGTTCTGAGAGAA
AAAAAGAAGATAACATTGTTGAGGCTGGTTCGGGAGAAGAGATAATACATCTAAAAGATCCCATTCAAAT
ATATTCTTATGTGGACGGGACCATAGTCAGGAGCAGATCAAGACTTCTATACAAGGGCAAGAGCTCTTAT
CTTGTGAGGATAGAAACTATTGGCGGAAGATCGGTAAGCGTTACACCAGTTCACAAACTCTTTGTCCTTA
CGGAAAAGGGTATCGAAGAGGTTATGGCCTCCAACCTAAAGGTAGGCGACATGATTGCTGCTGTAGCAGA
AAGCGAATCTGAAGCAAGAGACTGCGGAATGAGCGAGGAATGCGTGATGGAAGCAGAAGTTTATACGTCA
CTTGAAGCGACATTCGATAGAGTAAAGTCTATAGCGTACGAGAAGGGTGATTTTGATGTATACGATCTTT
CCGTACCAGAATACGGCAGGAACTTTATAGGCGGAGAGGGACTTCTCGTACTTCACGCTGCAGTTATAGG
TACCCTGGGTGGGCCGGAGCCTGGGCCCTATGCCCAACCCAGCGTCAACACTCCGCTCCCTAACCTCCAG
AATGGGCCCATTTATGCCAGGGTTATCCAGAAGCGAGTCCCTAATGCCTACGACAAGACAGCCTTGGCTT
TGGAGGTCGGTGAGCTGGTAAAGGTTACGAAGATTAATGTGAGTGGTCAGTGGGAAGGGGAGTGTAATGG
CAAACGAGGTCACTTCCCATTCACACATGTCCGTCTGCTGGATCAACAGAATCCCGATGAGGACTTCAGC
TAAGCTTGGCTGTTTTGGCGGATGAGAGAAGATTTTCAGCCTGATACAGATTAAATCAGAACGCAGAAGC
GGTCTGATAAAACAGAATTTGCCTGGCGGCAGTAGCGCGGTGGTCCCACCTGACCCCATGCCGAACTCAG
AAGTGAAACGCCGTAGCGCCGATGGTAGTGTGGGGTCCCCCATGCGAGAGTAGGGAACTGCCAGGCATCA
AATAAAACGAAAGGCTCAGTGCAAAGACTGGGCCTTTCGTTTTATCTGTTGTTTGTCGGTGAACGCTCTC
CTGAGTAGGACAAATCCGCCGGGAGCGGATTTGAACGTTGCGAAGCAACGGCCCGGAGGGTGGCGGGCAG
GACGCCCGCCATAAACTGCCAGGCATCAAATTAAGCAGAAGGCCATCCTGACGGATGGCCTTTTTGCGTT
TCTACAAACTCTTTGTTTATTTTTCTAAATACATTCAAATATGTATCCGCTCATGAGACAATAACCCTGA
TAAATGCTTCAATAATATTGAAAAAGGAAGAGTATGAGTATTCAACATTTCCGTGTCGCCCTTATTCCCT
TTTTTGCGGCATTTTGCCTTCCTGTTTTTGCTCACCCAGAAACGCTGGTGAAAGTAAAAGATGCTGAAGA
TCAGTTGGGTGCACGAGTGGGTTACATCGAACTGGATCTCAACAGCGGTAAGATCCTTGAGAGTTTTCGC
CCCGAAGAACGTTTTCCAATGATGAGCACTTTTAAAGTTCTGCTATGTGGCGCGGTATTATCCCGTGTTG
ACGCCGGGCAAGAGCAACTCGGTCGCCGCATACACTATTCTCAGAATGACTTGGTTGAGTACTCACCAGT
CACAGAAAAGCATCTTACGGATGGCATGACAGTAAGAGAATTATGCAGTGCTGCCATAACCATGAGTGAT
AACACTGCGGCCAACTTACTTCTGACAACGATCGGAGGACCGAAGGAGCTAACCGCTTTTTTGCACAACA
TGGGGGATCATGTAACTCGCCTTGATCGTTGGGAACCGGAGCTGAATGAAGCCATACCAAACGACGAGCG
TGACACCACGATGCCTGCAGCAATGGCAACAACGTTGCGCAAACTATTAACTGGCGAACTACTTACTCTA
GCTTCCCGGCAACAATTAATAGACTGGATGGAGGCGGATAAAGTTGCAGGACCACTTCTGCGCTCGGCCC
TTCCGGCTGGCTGGTTTATTGCTGATAAATCTGGAGCCGGTGAGCGTGGGTCTCGCGGTATCATTGCAGC
ACTGGGGCCAGATGGTAAGCCCTCCCGTATCGTAGTTATCTACACGACGGGGAGTCAGGCAACTATGGAT
GAACGAAATAGACAGATCGCTGAGATAGGTGCCTCACTGATTAAGCATTGGTAACTGTCAGACCAAGTTT
ACTCATATATACTTTAGATTGATT
[125 nt withheld, positions 2755-2879]
C
[141 nt withheld, positions 2881-3021]
CCTTTGACGTTGGAGTCCACGTTCTTT
[37 nt withheld, positions 3049-3085]
ACCCTATCTCGGGCTATTCTTTTGATTTATAAGGGATTTTGCCGATTTCGGCCTATTGGTTAAAAAATGA
GCTGATTTAACAAAAATTTAACGCGAATTTTAACAAAATATTAACGTTTACAATTTAAAAGGATCTAGGT
GAAGATCCTTTTTGATAATCTCATGACCAAAATCCCTTAACGTGAGTTTTCGTTCCACTGAGCGTCAGAC
CCCGTAGAAAAGATCAAAGGATCTTCTTGAGATCCTTTTTTTCTGCGCGTAATCTGCTGCTTGCAAACAA
AAAAACCACCGCTACCAGCGGTGGTTTGTTTGCCGGATCAAGAGCTACCAACTCTTTTTCCGAAGGTAAC
TGGCTTCAGCAGAGCGCAGATACCAAATACTGTCCTTCTAGTGTAGCCGTAGTTAGGCCACCACTTCAAG
AACTCTGTAGCACCGCCTACATACCTCGCTCTGCTAATCCTGTTACCAGTGGCTGCTGCCAGTGGCGATA
AGTCGTGTCTTACCGGGTTGGACTCAAGACGATAGTTACCGGATAAGGCGCAGCGGTCGGGCTGAACGGG
GGGTTCGTGCACACAGCCCAGCTTGGAGCGAACGACCTACACCGAACTGAGATACCTACAGCGTGAGCAT
TGAGAAAGCGCCACGCTTCCCGAAGGGAGAAAGGCGGACAGGTATCCGGTAAGCGGCAGGGTCGGAACAG
GAGAGCGCACGAGGGAGCTTCCAGGGGGAAACGCCTGGTATCTTTATAGTCCTGTCGGGTTTCGCCACCT
CTGACTTGAGCGTCGATTTTTGTGATGCTCGTCAGGGGGGCGGAGCCTATGGAAAAACGCCAGCAACGCG
GCCTTTTTACGGTTCCTGGCCTTTTGCTGGCCTTTTGCTCACATGTTCTTTCCTGCGTTATCCCCTGATT
CTGTGGATAACCGTATTACCGCCTTTGAGTGAGCTGATACCGCTCGCCGCAGCCGAACGACCGAGCGCAG
CGAGTCAGTGAGCGAGGAAGCGGAAGAGCGCCTGATGCGGTATTTTCTCCTTACGCATCTGTGCGGTATT
TCACACCGGATATGGTGCACTCTCAGTACAATCTGCTCTGATGCCGCATAGTTAAGCCAGTATACACTCC
GCTATCGCTACGTGACTGGGTCATGGCTGCGCCCCGACACCCGCCAACACCCGCTGACGCGCCCTGACGG
GCTTGTCTGCTCCCGGCATCCGCTTACAGACAAGCTGTGACCGTCTCCGGGAGCTGCATGTGTCAGAGGT
TTTCACCGTCATCACCGAAACGCGCGAGGCAGCAAGGAGATGGCGCCCAACAGTCCCCCGGCCACGGGGC
CTGCCACCATACCCACGCCGAAACAAGCGCTCATGAGCCCGAAGTGGCGAGCCCGATCTTCCCCATCGGT
GATGTCGGCGATATAGGCGCCAGCAACCGCACCTGTGGCGCCGGTGATGCCGGCCACGATGCGTCCGGCG
TAGAGGATCTAATTCTCATGTTTGACAGCTTATCATCGATGCATAATGTGCCTGTCAAATGGACGAAGCA
GGGATTCTGCAAACCCTATGCTACTCCGTCAAGCCGTCAATTGTCTGATTCGTTACCAATTATGACAACT
TGACGGCTACATCATTCACTTTTTCTTCACAACCGGCACGGAACTCGCTCGGGCTGGCCCCGGTGCATTT
TTTAAATACCCGCGAGAAATAGAGTTGATCGTCAAAACCAACATTGCGACCGACGGTGGCGATAGGCATC
CGGGTGGTGCTCAAAAGCAGCTTCGCCTGGCTGATACGTTGGTCCTCGCGCCAGCTTAAGACGCTAATCC
CTAACTGCTGGCGGAAAAGATGTGACAGACGCGACGGCGACAAGCAAACATGCTGTGCGACGCTGGCGAT
ATCAAAATTGCTGTCTGCCAGGTGATCGCTGATGTACTGACAAGCCTCGCGTACCCGATTATCCATCGGT
GGATGGAGCGACTCGTTAATCGCTTCCATGCGCCGCAGTAACAATTGCTCAAGCAGATTTATCGCCAGCA
GCTCCGAATAGCGCCCTTCCCCTTGCCCGGCGTTAATGATTTGCCCAAACAGGTCGCTGAAATGCGGCTG
GTGCGCTTCATCCGGGCGAAAGAACCCCGTATTGGCAAATATTGACGGCCAGTTAAGCCATTCATGCCAG
TAGGCGCGCGGACGAAAGTAAACCCACTGGTGATACCATTCGCGAGCCTCCGGATGACGACCGTAGTGAT
GAATCTCTCCTGGCGGGAACAGCAAAATATCACCCGGTCGGCAAACAAATTCTCGTCCCTGATTTTTCAC
CACCCCCTGACCGCGAATGGTGAGATTGAGAATATAACCTTTCATTCCCAGCGGTCGGTCGATAAAAAAA
TCGAGATAACCGTTGGCCTCAATCGGCGTTAAACCCGCCACCAGATGGGCATTAAACGAGTATCCCGGCA
GCAGGGGATCATTTTGCGCTTCAGCCATACTTTTCATACTCCCGCCATTCAGAGAAGAAACCAATTGTCC
ATATTGCATCAGACATTGCCGTCACTGCGTCTTTTACTGGCTCTTCTCGCTAACCAAACCGGTAACCCCG
CTTATTAAAAG
Features (pLannotate 1.2.2; 19 found; start..end, strand, type, name):
    215..237     +  RBS            RBS: efficient ribosome binding site from bacteriophage T7 gene 10 (Olins and Rangwala, 1989)
    257..273     +  CDS            capTEV™ (fragment): composite tag for in vivo biotinylation, TEV protease cleavage, and 6xHis tagging
    284..301     +  CDS            thrombin site: thrombin recognition and cleavage site
    311..468     +  CDS            GB1 (fragment): B1 domain of Streptococcal protein G effective as a solubilizing fusion partner (Cheng and Patel, 2004)
    479..1048    +  CDS            atpA (fragment): VATA_THEVO - Experimental evidence at protein level: Swiss-Prot protein existence level 1. Produces ATP from ADP in the presence of a proton gradient across the membrane. The archaeal alpha chain is a catalytic subunit. From Thermoplasma volcanium (strain ATCC 51530 / DSM 4299 / JCM 9571 / NBRC 15438 / GSS1).
   1055..1330    +  CDS            CRK (fragment): CRK_HUMAN - Experimental evidence at protein level: Swiss-Prot protein existence level 1. [Isoform Crk-II]: Regulates cell adhesion, spreading and migration (PubMed:31311869). Mediates attachment-induced MAPK8 activation, membrane ruffling and cell motility in a Rac-dependent manner. Involved in phagocytosis of apoptotic cells and cell motility via its interaction with DOCK1 and DOCK4 (PubMed:19004829). May regulate the EFNA5-EPHA3 signaling (By similarity). From Homo sapiens (Human).
   1421..1535    +  ncRNA          5S rRNA: Accession: RF00001 - 5S ribosomal RNA
   1539..1625    +  terminator     rrnB T1 terminator: Escherichia coli rrnB; transcription terminator T1 from the E. coli rrnB gene
   1717..1744    +  terminator     rrnB T2 terminator: transcription terminator T2 from the E. coli rrnB gene
   1762..1853    +  promoter       AmpR promoter: bla
   1854..2714    +  CDS            AmpR: β-lactamase; bla; confers resistance to ampicillin, carbenicillin, and related antibiotics
   2756..3136    +  rep_origin     M13 ori (sequence partly withheld): M13 bacteriophage origin of replication; arrow indicates direction of (+) strand synthesis
   3322..3910    +  rep_origin     ori: high-copy-number ColE1/pMB1/pBR322/pUC origin of replication
   4096..4236    -  misc_feature   bom: basis of mobility region from pBR322
   4338..4378    -  CDS            rop (fragment): Rop protein, which maintains plasmids at low copy number; rop
   4377..4564    -  CDS            TcR (fragment): tetracycline efflux protein; tet; confers resistance to tetracycline
   4577..4595    +  promoter       tet promoter (fragment): E. coli promoter for tetracycline efflux protein gene
   4685..5563    -  CDS            araC: L-arabinose regulatory protein; araC
   5590..188     +  promoter       araBAD promoter (across the origin): araBAD; promoter of the L-arabinose operon of E. coli; the araC regulatory gene is transcribed in the opposite direction (Guzman et al., 1995)
