[The description below was written by a language model from this plasmid's Addgene catalogue record and pLannotate feature annotations shown in this document.]
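Description:
pSABAD518 is a bacterial expression plasmid built on the Invitrogen pBAD backbone (5,686 bp in total) for arabinose-inducible protein production in E. coli. It is maintained by a pBR322/ColE1-type origin with an adjacent bom site, and the record lists it as low copy. Selection is by ampicillin through the bla gene. An M13 phage origin is also present, along with short remnants of rop, the tetracycline resistance gene and the tet promoter, which appear to be non-functional backbone carry-over. Expression is driven by the araBAD promoter. The divergently transcribed araC regulator is encoded on the same plasmid, so transcription is repressed without L-arabinose and activated when it is added. A phage T7 gene 10 ribosome binding site precedes the open reading frame, and the rrnB T1 and T2 terminators follow it.

The payload is a single fusion protein designed as a cis-splicing intein precursor. It begins with a hexahistidine tag (annotated as a tag fragment), followed by a thrombin cleavage site and the GB1 domain of streptococcal protein G, which together form the N-extein. Next comes the intein from the Thermoplasma volcanium VMA (A-type ATPase catalytic subunit, atpA) gene. The C-extein is an SH3 domain, which the feature table matches to human CRK. The intein carries N186A, and the first C-extein residue is changed by T+1A. The record describes these substitutions as rendering the intein inactive, so the precursor should persist unspliced.

The associated publication concerns intermolecular domain swapping and intein-mediated alternative protein splicing. The construct is therefore probably a splicing-deficient control or a stable precursor for biochemical or structural analysis, although the record does not state its exact experimental role.
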