Addgene plasmid #46374: pSABAD518
Depositing lab: Hideo Iwai. Depositing organization: University of Helsinki, Institute of Biotechnology. Publication: Intermolecular domain swapping induces intein-mediated protein alternative splicing. Aranko AS, Oeemig JS, Kajander T, Iwai H. Nat Chem Biol. 2013 Aug 25. doi: 10.1038/nchembio.1320. PubMed 23974115.
Backbone
  Vector backbone: pBAD
  Backbone manufacturer: invitrogen
  Backbone size w/o insert (bp): 5097
  Total vector size (bp): 5686
  Vector type: Bacterial Expression
Growth in bacteria
  Bacterial resistance: Ampicillin, 100 μg/mL
  Growth temperature: 37°C
  Growth strain: DH5alpha
  Copy number: Low Copy
Gene/Insert
  Gene/Insert name: TvoVMA intein, inactive (alt name: inactive cis-splicing intein with H-GB1 and GB1 as N-extein and SH3 as C-exteins)
  Species: Thermoplasma volcanium
  Insert size (bp): 1089
  Mutation: N186A, T+1A mutations, inactive
  Promoter: pBAD
  Tag / fusion protein: H6-GB1 (N terminal on insert); SH3 (C terminal on insert)
  Cloning method: Restriction Enzyme; 5′ cloning site BamHI (not destroyed); 3′ cloning site KpnI (not destroyed)
  Sequencing primers: 5′ pBAD Forward; 3′ pBAD Reverse
Terms and licenses: Academic/Nonprofit Terms; Industry Terms: Not Available to Industry
How to cite: pSABAD518 was a gift from Hideo Iwai (Addgene plasmid # 46374 ; http://n2t.net/addgene:46374 ; RRID:Addgene_46374)
