>Addgene plasmid #46374 | pSABAD518 | addgene partial sequence | sequence record 70809 | pBAD-F 5'-ATGCCATAGCATTTTTATCC-3'
GACGCTTTTTATCGCAACTCTCTACTGTTTCTCCATACCCGTTTTTTTGGGCTAGAAATAATTTTGTTTA
ACTTTAAGAAGGAGATATACCCATGGGCAGCAGCCATCATCATCATCATCACAGCAGCGGCCTGGTGCCG
CGCGGCAGCCTAGGACAGTACAAACTTATCCTGAACGGTAAAACCCTGAAAGGTGAAACCACCACCGAAG
CTGTTGACGCTGCTACCGCGGAAAAAGTTTTCAAACAGTACGCTAACGACAACGGTGTTGACGGTGAATG
GACCTACGACGACGCTACCAAAACCTACACCGTAACGGAAGGATCCAAGTGCGTATCAGGTGAAACACCA
GTTTACCTTGCGGATGGCAAGACAATAAAAATAAAGGATCTATACAGTTCTGAGAGAAAAAAAGAAGATA
ACATTGTTGAGGCTGGTTCGGGAGAAGAGATAATACATCTAAAAGATCCCATTCAAATATATTCTTATGT
GGACGGGACCATAGTCAGGAGCAGATCAAGACTTCTATACAAGGGCAAGAGCTCTTATCTTGTGAGGATA
GAAACTATTGGCGGAAGATCGGTAAGCGTTACACCAGTTCACAAACTCTTTGTCCTTACGGAAAAGGGTA
TCGAAGAGGTTATGGCCTCCAACCTAAAGGTAGGCGACATGATTGCTGCTGTAGCAGAAAGCGAATCTGA
AGCAAGAGACTGCGGAATGAGCGAGGAATGCGTGATGGAAGCAGAAGTTTATACGTCACTTGAAGCGACA
TTCGATAGAGTAAAGTCTATAGCGTACGAGAAGGGTGATTTTGATGTATACGATCTTTCCGTACCAGAAT
ACGGCAGGAACTTTATAGGCGGAGAGGGACTTCTCGTACTTCACGCTGCAGTTAT
