>Addgene plasmid #46374 | pSABAD518 | addgene partial sequence | sequence record 70810 | pBAD-R 5'-GATTTAATCTGTATCAGG-3'
AGCTTAGCTGAAGTCCTCATCGGGATTCTGTTGATCCAGCAGACGGACATGTGTGAATGGGAAGTGACCT
CGTTTGCCATTACACTCCCCTTCCCACTGACCACTCACATTAATCTTCGTAACCTTTACCAGCTCACCGA
CCTCCAAAGCCAAGGCTGTCTTGTCGTAGGCATTAGGGACTCGCTTCTGGATAACCCTGGCATAAATGGG
CCCATTCTGGAGGTTAGGGAGCGGAGTGTTGACGCTGGGTTGGGCATAGGGCCCAGGCTCCGGCCCACCC
AGGGTACCTATAACTGCAGCGTGAAGTACGAGAAGTCCCTCTCCGCCTATAAAGTTCCTGCCGTATTCTG
GTACGGAAAGATCGTATACATCAAAATCACCCTTCTCGTACGCTATAGACTTTACTCTATCGAATGTCGC
TTCAAGTGACGTATAAACTTCTGCTTCCATCACGCATTCCTCGCTCATTCCGCAGTCTCTTGCTTCAGAT
TCGCTTTCTGCTACAGCAGCAATCATGTCGCCTACCTTTAGGTTGGAGGCCATAACCTCTTCGATACCCT
TTTCCGTAAGGACAAAGAGTTTGTGAACTGGTGTAACGCTTACCGATCTTCCGCCAATAGTTTCTATCCT
CACAAGATAAGAGCTCTTGCCCTTGTATAGAAGTCTTGATCTGCTCCTGACTATGGTCCCGTCCACATAA
GAATATATTTGAATGGGATCTTTTAGATGTATTATCTCTTCTCCCGAACCAGCCTCAACAATGTTATCTT
CTTTTTTTCTCTCAGAACTGTATAGATCCTTTATTTTTATTGTCTTGCCATCCGCAAGGTAAACTGGTGT
TTCACCTGATACGCACTTGGATCCTTCCGTTACGGTGTAGGTTTTGGTAGC
